Addgene plasmid #154150: pBoBi-hTRPV4-C-GC6s
Purpose: To detect the calcium ion releases from TRPV4 channel
Depositing lab: Sheng-cai Lin. Depositing organization: Xiamen University. Publication: Transient Receptor Potential V Channels Are Essential for Glucose Sensing by Aldolase and AMPK. Li M, Zhang CS, Zong Y, Feng JW, Ma T, Hu M, Lin Z, Li X, Xie C, Wu Y, Jiang D, Li Y, Zhang C, Tian X, Wang W, Yang Y, Chen J, Cui J, Wu YQ, Chen X, Liu QF, Wu J, Lin SY, Ye Z, Liu Y, Piao HL, Yu L, Zhou Z, Xie XS, Hardie DG, Lin SC. Cell Metab. 2019 Sep 3;30(3):508-524.e12. doi: 10.1016/j.cmet.2019.05.018. Epub 2019 Jun 13. PubMed 31204282.
Backbone
  Vector backbone: pBoBi
  Backbone size w/o insert (bp): 8300
  Vector type: Lentiviral
Growth in bacteria
  Bacterial resistance: Ampicillin, 100 μg/mL
  Growth temperature: 37°C
  Growth strain: NEB Stable
  Copy number: High Copy
Gene/Insert
  Gene/Insert name: TRPV4 and GCamp6s
  Species: H. sapiens (human)
  Insert size (bp): 3963
  Mutation: WT
  Entrez Gene: TRPV4 (a.k.a. BCYM3, CMT2C, HMSN2C, OTRPC4, SMAL, SPSMA, SSQTL1, TRP12, VRL2, VROAC)
  Promoter: CMV
  Cloning method: Ligation Independent Cloning
  Sequencing primers: 5′ unknown
Terms and licenses: Academic/Nonprofit Terms; Industry Terms: Not Available to Industry
Depositor comments: Please note: Plasmid contains 5xHis at the N-terminus of GCaMP6s rather than 6xHis. This change does not affect plasmid function.
How to cite: pBoBi-hTRPV4-C-GC6s was a gift from Sheng-cai Lin (Addgene plasmid # 154150 ; http://n2t.net/addgene:154150 ; RRID:Addgene_154150)
