[The description below was written by a language model from this plasmid's Addgene catalogue record and pLannotate feature annotations shown in this document.]
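Description:
pBoBi-hTRPV4-C-GC6s is a lentiviral expression plasmid built on the pBoBi backbone. It carries wild-type human TRPV4 followed directly by the genetically encoded calcium indicator GCaMP6s. The two annotated coding regions are separated by only a few bases, and the "C" in the name points the same way, so the design appears to be a C-terminal fusion that tethers the sensor to the channel. The stated purpose is to detect calcium released through TRPV4, and placing GCaMP6s at the channel should report local calcium changes near its pore as changes in green fluorescence. Expression is driven by the CMV immediate-early enhancer and promoter. The depositor notes that the His tag at the N-terminus of GCaMP6s has five rather than six histidines, with no effect on function.

In the sequenced record, a chimeric intron, a WPRE flanked by HIV-1 nef remnants, HIV-1 LTR sequence and a bGH polyadenylation signal lie downstream of the fusion. The WPRE typically enhances transcript stability and expression. The automated annotation labels the LTR segments as 5' LTR fragments although they sit in the 3' position. It does not call an upstream LTR, packaging signal, RRE or cPPT, so the table does not fully document the viral architecture. The full sequence record is also shorter than the sum of the catalogue backbone and insert sizes.

Outside the viral region, an SV40 promoter and a bacterial EM7 promoter drive BleoR, which confers Zeocin/bleomycin resistance, followed by an SV40 poly(A) signal. The plasmid is propagated in E. coli through a high-copy ColE1/pUC-type origin with ampicillin resistance, and it also carries an f1 origin.
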