Features (pLannotate 1.2.2; 26 found; start..end, strand, type, name):
     28..80      -  misc_feature   bom (fragment): basis of mobility region from pBR322
    235..614     +  enhancer       CMV enhancer: human cytomegalovirus immediate early enhancer
    615..818     +  promoter       CMV promoter: human cytomegalovirus (CMV) immediate early promoter
    926..3538    +  CDS            TRPV4: TRPV4_HUMAN - Also known as VRL2, VROAC. Experimental evidence at protein level: Swiss-Prot protein existence level 1. (Microbial infection) Facilitates Zika virus (ZIKV) replication, possibly through its action on DDX3X. From Homo sapiens (Human).
   3547..4885    +  CDS            GCaMP6s (fragment): improved fluorescent protein-based calcium sensor (Chen et al., 2013)
   4972..5201    +  intron         chimeric intron: chimera between introns from adenovirus and immunoglobulin heavy chain genes
   5265..5375    +  CDS            nef (fragment): NEF_HV1Z2 - Experimental evidence at protein level: Swiss-Prot protein existence level 1. Extracellular Nef protein targets CD4(+) T-lymphocytes for apoptosis by interacting with CXCR4 surface receptors. From Human immunodeficiency virus type 1 group M subtype D (isolate Z2/CDC-Z34) (HIV-1).
   5378..5966    +  misc_feature   WPRE: woodchuck hepatitis virus posttranscriptional regulatory element
   5983..6051    +  CDS            nef (fragment): NEF_HV1Z2 - Experimental evidence at protein level: Swiss-Prot protein existence level 1. Extracellular Nef protein targets CD4(+) T-lymphocytes for apoptosis by interacting with CXCR4 surface receptors. From Human immunodeficiency virus type 1 group M subtype D (isolate Z2/CDC-Z34) (HIV-1).
   6053..6365    +  LTR            5' LTR (fragment): 5' long terminal repeat (LTR) from HIV-1
   6373..6553    +  LTR            5' LTR (truncated): truncated 5' long terminal repeat (LTR) from HIV-1
   6585..6809    +  polyA_signal   bGH poly(A) signal: bovine growth hormone polyadenylation signal
   6813..6834    +  promoter       SV40 promoter (fragment): SV40 enhancer and early promoter
   6855..7283    +  rep_origin     f1 ori (sequence partly withheld): f1 bacteriophage origin of replication; arrow indicates direction of (+) strand synthesis
   7297..7626    +  promoter       SV40 promoter: SV40 enhancer and early promoter
   7674..7721    +  promoter       EM7 promoter: synthetic bacterial promoter&nbsp
   7740..8114    +  CDS            BleoR: antibiotic-binding protein; Sh ble from Streptoalloteichus hindustanus; confers resistance to bleomycin, phleomycin, and Zeocin™
   8124..8249    +  CDS            ble (fragment): BLE_KLEPN - Experimental evidence at protein level: Swiss-Prot protein existence level 1. Binding protein with a strong affinity to the bleomycin family of antibiotics. Binds to CL990; an antimitotic-antibiotic compound. From Klebsiella pneumoniae.
   8244..8365    +  polyA_signal   SV40 poly(A) signal: SV40 polyadenylation signal
   8438..8454    -  protein_bind   lac operator: The lac repressor binds to the lac operator to inhibit transcription in E. coli. This inhibition can be relieved by adding lactose or isopropyl-β-D-thiogalactopyranoside (IPTG). lac repressor encoded by lacI
   8462..8492    -  promoter       lac promoter: promoter for the E. coli lac operon
   8507..8528    -  protein_bind   CAP binding site: CAP binding activates transcription in the presence of cAMP. E. coli catabolite activator protein
   8541..8633    -  CDS            lacI (fragment): lac repressor; lacI; The lac repressor binds to the lac operator to inhibit transcription in E. coli. This inhibition can be relieved by adding lactose or isopropyl-β-D-thiogalactopyranoside (IPTG).
   8816..9404    -  rep_origin     ori: high-copy-number ColE1/pMB1/pBR322/pUC origin of replication
   9575..10435   -  CDS            AmpR: β-lactamase; bla; confers resistance to ampicillin, carbenicillin, and related antibiotics
  10436..10540   -  promoter       AmpR promoter: bla
>Addgene plasmid #154150 | pBoBi-hTRPV4-C-GC6s | addgene full sequence | sequence record 311667 | Addgene NGS Result
GACGGATCGGGAGATCTCCCGATCCCCTATGGTGCACTCTCAGTACAATCTGCTCTGATGCCGCATAGTT
AAGCCAGTATCTGCTCCCTGCTTGTGTGTTGGAGGTCGCTGAGTAGTGCGCGAGCAAAATTTAAGCTACA
ACAAGGCAAGGCTTGACCGACAATTGCATGAAGAATCTGCTTAGGGTTAGGCGTTTTGCGCTGCTTCGCG
ATGTACGGGCCAGATATACGCGTTGACATTGATTATTGACTAGTTATTAATAGTAATCAATTACGGGGTC
ATTAGTTCATAGCCCATATATGGAGTTCCGCGTTACATAACTTACGGTAAATGGCCCGCCTGGCTGACCG
CCCAACGACCCCCGCCCATTGACGTCAATAATGACGTATGTTCCCATAGTAACGCCAATAGGGACTTTCC
ATTGACGTCAATGGGTGGAGTATTTACGGTAAACTGCCCACTTGGCAGTACATCAAGTGTATCATATGCC
AAGTACGCCCCCTATTGACGTCAATGACGGTAAATGGCCCGCCTGGCATTATGCCCAGTACATGACCTTA
TGGGACTTTCCTACTTGGCAGTACATCTACGTATTAGTCATCGCTATTACCATGGTGATGCGGTTTTGGC
AGTACATCAATGGGCGTGGATAGCGGTTTGACTCACGGGGATTTCCAAGTCTCCACCCCATTGACGTCAA
TGGGAGTTTGTTTTGGCACCAAAATCAACGGGACTTTCCAAAATGTCGTAACAACTCCGCCCCATTGACG
CAAATGGGCGGTAGGCGTGTACGGTGGGAGGTCTATATAAGCAGAGCTCGTTTAGTGAACCGTCAGATCG
CCTGGAGACGCCATCCACGCTGTTTTGACCTCCATAGAAGACACCGACTGAGCTCCTTAAGGTTAACTCT
AGAGAATTCGGATCCATGGCGGATTCCAGCGAAGGCCCCCGCGCGGGGCCCGGGGAGGTGGCTGAGCTCC
CCGGGGATGAGAGTGGCACCCCAGGCGGGGAGGCTTTTCCTCTCTCCTCCCTGGCCAATCTGTTTGAGGG
GGAGGATGGCTCCCTTTCGCCCTCACCGGCTGATGCCAGTCGCCCTGCTGGCCCAGGCGATGGGCGACCA
AATCTGCGCATGAAGTTCCAGGGCGCCTTCCGCAAGGGGGTGCCCAACCCCATCGATCTGCTGGAGTCCA
CCCTATATGAGTCCTCGGTGGTGCCTGGGCCCAAGAAAGCACCCATGGACTCACTGTTTGACTACGGCAC
CTATCGTCACCACTCCAGTGACAACAAGAGGTGGAGGAAGAAGATCATAGAGAAGCAGCCACAGAGCCCC
AAAGCCCCTGCCCCTCAGCCGCCCCCCATCCTCAAAGTCTTCAACCGGCCTATCCTCTTTGACATCGTGT
CCCGGGGCTCCACTGCTGACCTGGACGGGCTGCTCCCATTCTTGCTGACCCACAAGAAACGCCTAACTGA
TGAGGAGTTTCGAGAGCCATCTACGGGGAAGACCTGCCTGCCCAAGGCCTTGCTGAACCTGAGCAATGGC
CGCAACGACACCATCCCTGTGCTGCTGGACATCGCGGAGCGCACCGGCAACATGCGGGAGTTCATTAACT
CGCCCTTCCGTGACATCTACTATCGAGGTCAGACAGCCCTGCACATCGCCATTGAGCGTCGCTGCAAACA
CTACGTGGAACTTCTCGTGGCCCAGGGAGCTGATGTCCACGCCCAGGCCCGTGGGCGCTTCTTCCAGCCC
AAGGATGAGGGGGGCTACTTCTACTTTGGGGAGCTGCCCCTGTCGCTGGCTGCCTGCACCAACCAGCCCC
ACATTGTCAACTACCTGACGGAGAACCCCCACAAGAAGGCGGACATGCGGCGCCAGGACTCGCGAGGCAA
CACAGTGCTGCATGCGCTGGTGGCCATTGCTGACAACACCCGTGAGAACACCAAGTTTGTTACCAAGATG
TACGACCTGCTGCTGCTCAAGTGTGCCCGCCTCTTCCCCGACAGCAACCTGGAGGCCGTGCTCAACAACG
ACGGCCTCTCGCCCCTCATGATGGCTGCCAAGACGGGCAAGATTGGGATCTTTCAGCACATCATCCGGCG
GGAGGTGACGGATGAGGACACACGGCACCTGTCCCGCAAGTTCAAGGACTGGGCCTATGGGCCAGTGTAT
TCCTCGCTTTATGACCTCTCCTCCCTGGACACGTGTGGGGAAGAGGCCTCCGTGCTGGAGATCCTGGTGT
ACAACAGCAAGATTGAGAACCGCCACGAGATGCTGGCTGTGGAGCCCATCAATGAACTGCTGCGGGACAA
GTGGCGCAAGTTCGGGGCCGTCTCCTTCTACATCAACGTGGTCTCCTACCTGTGTGCCATGGTCATCTTC
ACTCTCACCGCCTACTACCAGCCGCTGGAGGGCACACCGCCGTACCCTTACCGCACCACGGTGGACTACC
TGCGGCTGGCTGGCGAGGTCATTACGCTCTTCACTGGGGTCCTGTTCTTCTTCACCAACATCAAAGACTT
GTTCATGAAGAAATGCCCTGGAGTGAATTCTCTCTTCATTGATGGCTCCTTCCAGCTGCTCTACTTCATC
TACTCTGTCCTGGTGATCGTCTCAGCAGCCCTCTACCTGGCAGGGATCGAGGCCTACCTGGCCGTGATGG
TCTTTGCCCTGGTCCTGGGCTGGATGAATGCCCTTTACTTCACCCGTGGGCTGAAGCTGACGGGGACCTA
TAGCATCATGATCCAGAAGATTCTCTTCAAGGACCTTTTCCGATTCCTGCTCGTCTACTTGCTCTTCATG
ATCGGCTACGCTTCAGCCCTGGTCTCCCTCCTGAACCCGTGTGCCAACATGAAGGTGTGCAATGAGGACC
AGACCAACTGCACAGTGCCCACTTACCCCTCGTGCCGTGACAGCGAGACCTTCAGCACCTTCCTCCTGGA
CCTGTTTAAGCTGACCATCGGCATGGGCGACCTGGAGATGCTGAGCAGCACCAAGTACCCCGTGGTCTTC
ATCATCCTGCTGGTGACCTACATCATCCTCACCTTTGTGCTGCTCCTCAACATGCTCATTGCCCTCATGG
GCGAGACAGTGGGCCAGGTCTCCAAGGAGAGCAAGCACATCTGGAAGCTGCAGTGGGCCACCACCATCCT
GGACATTGAGCGCTCCTTCCCCGTATTCCTGAGGAAGGCCTTCCGCTCTGGGGAGATGGTCACCGTGGGC
AAGAGCTCGGACGGCACTCCTGACCGCAGGTGGTGCTTCAGGGTGGATGAGGTGAACTGGTCTCACTGGA
ACCAGAACTTGGGCATCATCAACGAGGACCCGGGCAAGAATGAGACCTACCAGTATTATGGCTTCTCGCA
TACCGTGGGCCGCCTCCGCAGGGATCGCTGGTCCTCGGTGGTACCCCGCGTGGTGGAACTGAACAAGAAC
TCGAACCCGGACGAGGTGGTGGTGCCTCTGGACAGCATGGGGAACCCCCGCTGCGATGGCCACCAGCAGG
GTTACCCCCGCAAGTGGAGGACTGATGACGCCCCGCTCATGGGTTCTCATCATCATCATCATGGTATGGC
TAGCATGACTGGTGGACAGCAAATGGGTCGGGATCTGTACGACGATGACGATAAGGATCTCGCCACCATG
GTCGACTCATCACGTCGTAAGTGGAATAAGACAGGTCACGCAGTCAGAGCTATAGGTCGGCTGAGCTCAC
TCGAGAACGTCTATATCAAGGCCGACAAGCAGAAGAACGGCATCAAGGCGAACTTCCACATCCGCCACAA
CATCGAGGACGGCGGCGTGCAGCTCGCCTACCACTACCAGCAGAACACCCCCATCGGCGACGGCCCCGTG
CTGCTGCCCGACAACCACTACCTGAGCGTGCAGTCCAAACTTTCGAAAGACCCCAACGAGAAGCGCGATC
ACATGGTCCTGCTGGAGTTCGTGACCGCCGCCGGGATCACTCTCGGCATGGACGAGCTGTACAAGGGCGG
TACCGGAGGGAGCATGGTGAGCAAGGGCGAGGAGCTGTTCACCGGGGTGGTGCCCATCCTGGTCGAGCTG
GACGGCGACGTAAACGGCCACAAGTTCAGCGTGTCCGGCGAGGGTGAGGGCGATGCCACCTACGGCAAGC
TGACCCTGAAGTTCATCTGCACCACCGGCAAGCTGCCCGTGCCCTGGCCCACCCTCGTGACCACCCTGAC
CTACGGCGTGCAGTGCTTCAGCCGCTACCCCGACCACATGAAGCAGCACGACTTCTTCAAGTCCGCCATG
CCCGAAGGCTACATCCAGGAGCGCACCATCTTCTTCAAGGACGACGGCAACTACAAGACCCGCGCCGAGG
TGAAGTTCGAGGGCGACACCCTGGTGAACCGCATCGAGCTGAAGGGCATCGACTTCAAGGAGGACGGCAA
CATCCTGGGGCACAAGCTGGAGTACAACCTGCCGGACCAACTGACTGAAGAGCAGATCGCAGAATTTAAA
GAGGCTTTCTCCCTATTTGACAAGGACGGGGATGGGACAATAACAACCAAGGAGCTGGGGACGGTGATGC
GGTCTCTGGGGCAGAACCCCACAGAAGCAGAGCTGCAGGACATGATCAATGAAGTAGATGCCGACGGTGA
CGGCACAATCGACTTCCCTGAGTTCCTGACAATGATGGCAAGAAAAATGAAATACAGGGACACGGAAGAA
GAAATTAGAGAAGCGTTCGGTGTGTTTGATAAGGATGGCAATGGCTACATCAGTGCAGCAGAGCTTCGCC
ACGTGATGACAAACCTTGGAGAGAAGTTAACAGATGAAGAGGTTGATGAAATGATCAGGGAAGCAGACAT
CGATGGGGATGGTCAGGTAAACTACGAAGAGTTTGTACAAATGATGACAGCGAAGCTCGAGCCATGGAAG
CTTGATATCTAACTGACTGAACCGGTGGTACCGAGGAATTAATTCGCTGTCTGCGAGGGCCAGCTGTTGG
GGTGAGTACTCCCTCTCAAAAGCGGGCATGACTTCTGCGCTAAGATTGTCAGTTTCCAAAAACGAGGAGG
ATTTGATATTCACCTGGCCCGCGGTGATGCCTTTGAGGGTGGCCGCGTCCATCTGGTCAGAAAAGACAAT
CTTTTTGTTGTCAAGCTTGAGGTGTGGCAGGCTTGAGATCTGGCCATACACTTGAGTGACAATGACATCC
ACTTTGCCTTTCTCTCCACAGGTGTCCACTCCCAGGTCCAACTGCAGGTCGAGCATGCATCTAGGGCGGC
CAATTCCGCCGATCCTGGAAAAACATGGAGCAATCACAAGTAGCAATACAGCAGCTACCAATGCTGATTG
TGCCTGGCTAGAAGCACAAGAGGAGGAGGAGGTGGGTTTTCCAGTCACACCTCAGACAATCAACCTCTGG
ATTACAAAATTTGTGAAAGATTGACTGGTATTCTTAACTATGTTGCTCCTTTTACGCTATGTGGATACGC
TGCTTTAATGCCTTTGTATCATGCTATTGCTTCCCGTATGGCTTTCATTTTCTCCTCCTTGTATAAATCC
TGGTTGCTGTCTCTTTATGAGGAGTTGTGGCCCGTTGTCAGGCAACGTGGCGTGGTGTGCACTGTGTTTG
CTGACGCAACCCCCACTGGTTGGGGCATTGCCACCACCTGTCAGCTCCTTTCCGGGACTTTCGCTTTCCC
CCTCCCTATTGCCACGGCGGAACTCATCGCCGCCTGCCTTGCCCGCTGCTGGACAGGGGCTCGGCTGTTG
GGCACTGACAATTCCGTGGTGTTGTCGGGGAAGCTGACGTCCTTTCCATGGCTGCTCGCCTGTGTTGCCA
CCTGGATTCTGCGCGGGACGTCCTTCTGCTACGTCCCTTCGGCCCTCAATCCAGCGGACCTTCCTTCCCG
CGGCCTGCTGCCGGCTCTGCGGCCTCTTCCGCGTCTTCGCCTTCGCCCTCAGACGAGTCGGATCTCCCTT
TGGGCCGCCTCCCCGCCTGGAATTCGAGCTCGGTACCTTTAAGACCAATGACTTACAAGGCAGCTGTAGA
TCTTAGCCACTTTTTAAAAGAAAAGGGGGGACTGGAAGGGCTAATTCACTCCCAACGAAGACAAGATATC
CTTGATCTGTGGATCTACCACACACAAGGCTACTTCCCTGATTGGCAGAACTACACACCAGGGCCAGGGA
TCAGATATCCACTGACCTTTGGATGGTGCTACAAGCTAGTACCAGTTGAGCAAGAGAAGGTAGAAGAAGC
CAATGAAGGAGAGAACACCCGCTTGTTACACCCTGTGAGCCTGCATGGGATGGATGACCCGGAGAGAGAA
GTATTAGAGTGGAGGTTTGACAGCCGCCTAGCATTTCATCACATGGCCCGAGAGCTGCATCCGGACTGTA
CTGGGTCTCTCTGGTTAGACCAGATCTGAGCCTGGGAGCTCTCTGGCTAACTAGGGAACCCACTGCTTAA
GCCTCAATAAAGCTTGCCTTGAGTGCTTCAAGTAGTGTGTGCCCGTCTGTTGTGTGACTCTGGTAACTAG
AGATCCCTCAGACCCTTTTAGTCAGTGTGGAAAATCTCTAGCAGGGCCGCTTTAAACCCGCTGATCAGCC
TCGACTGTGCCTTCTAGTTGCCAGCCATCTGTTGTTTGCCCCTCCCCCGTGCCTTCCTTGACCCTGGAAG
GTGCCACTCCCACTGTCCTTTCCTAATAAAATGAGGAAATTGCATCGCATTGTCTGAGTAGGTGTCATTC
TATTCTGGGGGGTGGGGTGGGGCAGGACAGCAAGGGGGAGGATTGGGAAGACAATAGCAGGCATGCTGGG
GATGCGGTGGGCTCTATGGCTTCTGAGGCGGAAAGAACCAGCTGGGGCTCTAGGGGGTATCCCC
[124 nt withheld, positions 6855-6978]
C
[91 nt withheld, positions 6980-7070]
A
[49 nt withheld, positions 7072-7120]
CCTTTGACGTTGGAGTCCACGTTCTTT
[37 nt withheld, positions 7148-7184]
ACCCTATCTCGGTCTATTCTTTTGATTTATAAGGGATTTTGCCGATTTCGGCCTATTGGTTAAAAAATGA
GCTGATTTAACAAAAATTTAACGCGAATTAATTCTGTGGAATGTGTGTCAGTTAGGGTGTGGAAAGTCCC
CAGGCTCCCCAGCAGGCAGAAGTATGCAAAGCATGCATCTCAATTAGTCAGCAACCAGGTGTGGAAAGTC
CCCAGGCTCCCCAGCAGGCAGAAGTATGCAAAGCATGCATCTCAATTAGTCAGCAACCATAGTCCCGCCC
CTAACTCCGCCCATCCCGCCCCTAACTCCGCCCAGTTCCGCCCATTCTCCGCCCCATGGCTGACTAATTT
TTTTTATTTATGCAGAGGCCGAGGCCGCCTCTGCCTCTGAGCTATTCCAGAAGTAGTGAGGAGGCTTTTT
TGGAGGCCTAGGCTTTTGCAAAAAGCTCCCGGGAGCTTGTATATCCATTTTCGGATCTGATCAGCACGTG
TTGACAATTAATCATCGGCATAGTATATCGGCATAGTATAATACGACAAGGTGAGGAACTAAACCATGGC
CAAGTTGACCAGTGCCGTTCCGGTGCTCACCGCGCGCGACGTCGCCGGAGCGGTCGAGTTCTGGACCGAC
CGGCTCGGGTTCTCCCGGGACTTCGTGGAGGACGACTTCGCCGGTGTGGTCCGGGACGACGTGACCCTGT
TCATCAGCGCGGTCCAGGACCAGGTGGTGCCGGACAACACCCTGGCCTGGGTGTGGGTGCGCGGCCTGGA
CGAGCTGTACGCCGAGTGGTCGGAGGTCGTGTCCACGAACTTCCGGGACGCCTCCGGGCCGGCCATGACC
GAGATCGGCGAGCAGCCGTGGGGGCGGGAGTTCGCCCTGCGCGACCCGGCCGGCAACTGCGTGCACTTCG
TGGCCGAGGAGCAGGACTGACACGTGCTACGAGATTTCGATTCCACCGCCGCCTTCTATGAAAGGTTGGG
CTTCGGAATCGTTTTCCGGGACGCCGGCTGGATGATCCTCCAGCGCGGGGATCTCATGCTGGAGTTCTTC
GCCCACCCCAACTTGTTTATTGCAGCTTATAATGGTTACAAATAAAGCAATAGCATCACAAATTTCACAA
ATAAAGCATTTTTTTCACTGCATTCTAGTTGTGGTTTGTCCAAACTCATCAATGTATCTTATCATGTCTG
TATACCGTCGACCTCTAGCTAGAGCTTGGCGTAATCATGGTCATAGCTGTTTCCTGTGTGAAATTGTTAT
CCGCTCACAATTCCACACAACATACGAGCCGGAAGCATAAAGTGTAAAGCCTGGGGTGCCTAATGAGTGA
GCTAACTCACATTAATTGCGTTGCGCTCACTGCCCGCTTTCCAGTCGGGAAACCTGTCGTGCCAGCTGCA
TTAATGAATCGGCCAACGCGCGGGGAGAGGCGGTTTGCGTATTGGGCGCTCTTCCGCTTCCTCGCTCACT
GACTCGCTGCGCTCGGTCGTTCGGCTGCGGCGAGCGGTATCAGCTCACTCAAAGGCGGTAATACGGTTAT
CCACAGAATCAGGGGATAACGCAGGAAAGAACATGTGAGCAAAAGGCCAGCAAAAGGCCAGGAACCGTAA
AAAGGCCGCGTTGCTGGCGTTTTTCCATAGGCTCCGCCCCCCTGACGAGCATCACAAAAATCGACGCTCA
AGTCAGAGGTGGCGAAACCCGACAGGACTATAAAGATACCAGGCGTTTCCCCCTGGAAGCTCCCTCGTGC
GCTCTCCTGTTCCGACCCTGCCGCTTACCGGATACCTGTCCGCCTTTCTCCCTTCGGGAAGCGTGGCGCT
TTCTCATAGCTCACGCTGTAGGTATCTCAGTTCGGTGTAGGTCGTTCGCTCCAAGCTGGGCTGTGTGCAC
GAACCCCCCGTTCAGCCCGACCGCTGCGCCTTATCCGGTAACTATCGTCTTGAGTCCAACCCGGTAAGAC
ACGACTTATCGCCACTGGCAGCAGCCACTGGTAACAGGATTAGCAGAGCGAGGTATGTAGGCGGTGCTAC
AGAGTTCTTGAAGTGGTGGCCTAACTACGGCTACACTAGAAGAACAGTATTTGGTATCTGCGCTCTGCTG
AAGCCAGTTACCTTCGGAAAAAGAGTTGGTAGCTCTTGATCCGGCAAACAAACCACCGCTGGTAGCGGTG
GTTTTTTTGTTTGCAAGCAGCAGATTACGCGCAGAAAAAAAGGATCTCAAGAAGATCCTTTGATCTTTTC
TACGGGGTCTGACGCTCAGTGGAACGAAAACTCACGTTAAGGGATTTTGGTCATGAGATTATCAAAAAGG
ATCTTCACCTAGATCCTTTTAAATTAAAAATGAAGTTTTAAATCAATCTAAAGTATATATGAGTAAACTT
GGTCTGACAGTTACCAATGCTTAATCAGTGAGGCACCTATCTCAGCGATCTGTCTATTTCGTTCATCCAT
AGTTGCCTGACTCCCCGTCGTGTAGATAACTACGATACGGGAGGGCTTACCATCTGGCCCCAGTGCTGCA
ATGATACCGCGAGACCCACGCTCACCGGCTCCAGATTTATCAGCAATAAACCAGCCAGCCGGAAGGGCCG
AGCGCAGAAGTGGTCCTGCAACTTTATCCGCCTCCATCCAGTCTATTAATTGTTGCCGGGAAGCTAGAGT
AAGTAGTTCGCCAGTTAATAGTTTGCGCAACGTTGTTGCCATTGCTACAGGCATCGTGGTGTCACGCTCG
TCGTTTGGTATGGCTTCATTCAGCTCCGGTTCCCAACGATCAAGGCGAGTTACATGATCCCCCATGTTGT
GCAAAAAAGCGGTTAGCTCCTTCGGTCCTCCGATCGTTGTCAGAAGTAAGTTGGCCGCAGTGTTATCACT
CATGGTTATGGCAGCACTGCATAATTCTCTTACTGTCATGCCATCCGTAAGATGCTTTTCTGTGACTGGT
GAGTACTCAACCAAGTCATTCTGAGAATAGTGTATGCGGCGACCGAGTTGCTCTTGCCCGGCGTCAATAC
GGGATAATACCGCGCCACATAGCAGAACTTTAAAAGTGCTCATCATTGGAAAACGTTCTTCGGGGCGAAA
ACTCTCAAGGATCTTACCGCTGTTGAGATCCAGTTCGATGTAACCCACTCGTGCACCCAACTGATCTTCA
GCATCTTTTACTTTCACCAGCGTTTCTGGGTGAGCAAAAACAGGAAGGCAAAATGCCGCAAAAAAGGGAA
TAAGGGCGACACGGAAATGTTGAATACTCATACTCTTCCTTTTTCAATATTATTGAAGCATTTATCAGGG
TTATTGTCTCATGAGCGGATACATATTTGAATGTATTTAGAAAAATAAACAAATAGGGGTTCCGCGCACA
TTTCCCCGAAAAGTGCCACCTGACGTC
